Addgene plasmid #47355: HLH Clock Pas 1-401 VenN L74E
Purpose: Clock fragment mutatation tagged with VenN used for BiFC
Depositing lab: Joseph Takahashi. Depositing organization: University of Texas Southwestern Medical Center. Publication: Crystal structure of the heterodimeric CLOCK:BMAL1 transcriptional activator complex. Huang N, Chelliah Y, Shan Y, Taylor CA, Yoo SH, Partch C, Green CB, Zhang H, Takahashi JS. Science. 2012 Jul 13;337(6091):189-94. doi: 10.1126/science.1222804. Epub 2012 May 31. PubMed 22653727.
Backbone
  Vector backbone: pEGFP-C1
  Backbone manufacturer: Clontech
  Vector type: Mammalian Expression
Growth in bacteria
  Bacterial resistance: Kanamycin, 50 μg/mL
  Growth temperature: 37°C
  Growth strain: DH5alpha
  Copy number: High Copy
Gene/Insert
  Gene/Insert name: Clock
  Species: M. musculus (mouse)
  Mutation: aa 1-401, L74E
  Entrez Gene: Clock (a.k.a. 5330400M04Rik, KAT13D)
  Promoter: CMV
  Tag / fusion protein: Venus aa 1-155 (C terminal on backbone)
  Cloning method: Restriction Enzyme; 5′ cloning site unknown (unknown if destroyed); 3′ cloning site unknown (unknown if destroyed)
  Sequencing primers: 5′ CMV-F
Terms and licenses: Academic/Nonprofit Terms; Industry Terms: Not Available to Industry
How to cite: HLH Clock Pas 1-401 VenN L74E was a gift from Joseph Takahashi (Addgene plasmid # 47355 ; http://n2t.net/addgene:47355 ; RRID:Addgene_47355)
