[The description below was written by a language model from this plasmid's Addgene catalogue record.]
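Description:
HLH Clock Pas 1-401 VenN L74E is a mammalian expression plasmid built on the pEGFP-C1 backbone. It is maintained as a high-copy plasmid in E. coli under kanamycin selection. The insert is a fragment of mouse Clock covering amino acids 1 to 401. As the construct name indicates, this region spans the basic helix-loop-helix domain and the PAS domains, the portions of the protein involved in DNA binding and in heterodimerisation with its partner BMAL1. The fragment carries a single point substitution, L74E, and is transcribed from the CMV immediate-early promoter for strong constitutive expression in transfected mammalian cells. The cloning sites used to insert the fragment are not recorded, and no feature table is available, so other backbone elements cannot be confirmed from the record.

The Clock fragment is fused to the N-terminal portion of the yellow fluorescent protein Venus (residues 1 to 155, "VenN"), recorded as a C-terminal tag. This half of Venus is not fluorescent on its own. In bimolecular fluorescence complementation (BiFC), it is co-expressed with a second protein fused to the complementary C-terminal Venus fragment. Fluorescence is reconstituted only when the two fusion partners interact and bring the halves together. The stated purpose of the plasmid is BiFC with a mutated Clock fragment. Given its origin in structural work on the CLOCK:BMAL1 heterodimer, it would serve to test how the L74E change affects complex formation in living cells, presumably compared with a wild-type Clock fragment. The record does not itself specify the complementary partner construct or the outcome of the mutation.
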