>Addgene plasmid #47355 | HLH Clock Pas 1-401 VenN L74E | addgene partial sequence | sequence record 69331 | cmv-fwd
GTGAACCGTCAGATCCGCTAGCATGGTGTTTACCGTAAGCTGTAGTAAAATGAGCTCAATTGTTGACAGA
GATGACAGTAGTATTTTTGATGGATTGGTGGAAGAAGATGACAAGGACAAAGCAAAAAGAGTATCTAGAA
ACAAATCAGAAAAGAAACGTAGAGATCAGTTCAATGTCCTCATTAAGGAGCTGGGGTCTATGCTTCCTGG
TAACGCGAGAAAGATGGACAAGTCTACTGTTGAACAGAAGAGCATTGATTTTTTGCGCAAACATAAAGAG
ACCACTGCACAGTCAGATGCTAGTGAGATTCGACAGGACTGGAAACCCACATTCCTTAGTAATGAAGAGT
TTACACAGTTAATGTTAGAGGCTCTTGATGGTTTTTTTTTAGCGATCATGACAGATGGAAGTATAATATA
TGTATCTGAGAGTGTAACTTCGTTACTTGAACATTTACCATCTGATCTTGTGGATCAAAGTATATTTAAT
TTTATCCCAGAGGGAGAACATTCAGAGGTTTATAAGATACTCTCTACTCATCTGCTGGAAAGTGACTCAT
TAACCCCTGAGTACTTAAAATCAAAAAATCAGTTAGAATTCTGTTGTCACATGCTTCGAGGAACAATAGA
CCCAAAGGAGCCATCCACCTATGAATATGTGAGATTTATAGGAAATTTTAAATCTTTAACCAGTGTATCA
ACTTCAACACACAATGGTTTTGAAGGAACTATACAACGCACACATAGGCCTTCTTATGAAGATAGAGTTT
GTTTTGTAGCTACTGTCAGATTAGCTACACCTCAGTTCATCAAGGAAATGTGTACTGTTGAAGAACCAAA
TGAAGAGTTTACATCTAGACACAGTT
